Addgene plasmid #121852: JL002: pMVP/eGFP-DEST
Purpose: (Empty Backbone) pMVP destination vector, empty expression vector backbone w/ eGFP selection cassette
Depositing lab: Christopher Newgard. Depositing organization: Duke University. Publication: Creation of versatile cloning platforms for transgene expression and dCas9-based epigenome editing. Haldeman JM, Conway AE, Arlotto ME, Slentz DH, Muoio DM, Becker TC, Newgard CB. Nucleic Acids Res. 2018 Dec 27. pii: 5264291. doi: 10.1093/nar/gky1286. PubMed 30590691.
Backbone
  Vector backbone: JK104
  Backbone manufacturer: Newgard Lab
  Backbone size (bp): 4127
  Vector type: Mammalian Expression ; pMVP Gateway Destination Vector
  Selectable markers: eGFP
Growth in bacteria
  Bacterial resistance: Chloramphenicol and Ampicillin, 25 & 100 μg/mL
  Growth temperature: 37°C
  Growth strain: ccdB Survival
  Copy number: High Copy
Gene/Insert
  Gene/Insert name: Gateway selection cassette (ccdb gene + Chlor resistance gene)
  Species: Synthetic
  Insert size (bp): 1455
  Cloning method: Gibson Cloning
Terms and licenses: Academic/Nonprofit Terms; Industry Terms: Not Available to Industry
How to cite: JL002: pMVP/eGFP-DEST was a gift from Christopher Newgard (Addgene plasmid # 121852 ; http://n2t.net/addgene:121852 ; RRID:Addgene_121852)
