[The description below was written by a language model from this plasmid's Addgene catalogue record and pLannotate feature annotations shown in this document.]
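Description:
JL002: pMVP/eGFP-DEST is an empty mammalian expression backbone that serves as a Gateway destination vector in the pMVP modular cloning platform. It is a high-copy plasmid of about 5.6 kb, built on the JK104 backbone, with a ColE1/pUC-type origin, an f1 phage origin and an ampicillin resistance gene (β-lactamase with its own promoter). The position where a payload will eventually sit is occupied by a standard Gateway selection cassette, introduced by Gibson cloning. It consists of attR1 and attR2 recombination sites flanking a chloramphenicol acetyltransferase gene and the ccdB toxin gene, along with a partial ccdA fragment. Because CcdB poisons DNA gyrase in ordinary E. coli strains, the unrecombined vector must be maintained in a ccdB-tolerant strain, with both chloramphenicol and ampicillin selection. After an LR recombination replaces the cassette with entry-clone material, chloramphenicol resistance and ccdB are lost, so correct recombinants can be recovered in standard strains on ampicillin alone.

Downstream of attR2 lies a separate marker unit in which the SV40 enhancer/early promoter, followed by the bacterial EM7 promoter, drives EGFP, terminated by the HSV TK polyadenylation signal. This gives a fluorescent readout for identifying or sorting transfected mammalian cells rather than a drug-resistance marker. No mammalian promoter is annotated upstream of attR1, and only a small bGH poly(A) fragment appears elsewhere, which suggests that the promoter, coding sequence and terminator for the gene of interest are meant to be supplied by the incoming entry modules, although the record does not state this. The intended use is assembling custom transgene expression plasmids that carry an eGFP marker.
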