Features (pLannotate 1.2.2; 19 found; start..end, strand, type, name):
     24..128     +  promoter       AmpR promoter: bla
    129..989     +  CDS            AmpR: β-lactamase; bla; confers resistance to ampicillin, carbenicillin, and related antibiotics
   1160..1748    +  rep_origin     ori: high-copy-number ColE1/pMB1/pBR322/pUC origin of replication
   1925..1942    -  CDS            lacZα (fragment): LacZα fragment of β-galactosidase; lacZ fragment
   1943..2008    +  misc_feature   MCS (fragment): pBluescript multiple cloning site
   2008..2132    +  protein_bind   attR1: mutant version of attR; recombination site for the Gateway® LR reaction LR Clonase™
   2157..2187    +  promoter       lac UV5 promoter: E. coli lac promoter with an "up" mutation
   2211..2240    +  promoter       cat promoter (fragment): promoter of the E. coli cat gene encoding chloramphenicol acetyltransferase
   2241..2900    +  CDS            CmR: chloramphenicol acetyltransferase; cat; confers resistance to chloramphenicol
   3079..3237    +  CDS            ccdA (fragment): CCDA_ECO57 - Also known as H, letA. Experimental evidence at protein level: Swiss-Prot protein existence level 1. Antitoxin component of a type II toxin-antitoxin (TA) system which inhibits the post-segregational killing (PSK) of plasmid-free cells, also referred to as a plasmid addiction system. Binds to and blocks the activity of CcdB; will also remove bound CcdB protein from the CcdB-GyrA complex by forming a CcdA-CcdB complex, a process termed rejuvenation. Functions as a transcriptional corepressor for the ccdAB operon, repression also requires CcdB (By similarity). From Escherichia coli
   3242..3544    +  CDS            ccdB: CCDB_ECOLI - Also known as G, letB, letD. Experimental evidence at protein level: Swiss-Prot protein existence level 1. Toxic component of a type II toxin-antitoxin (TA) system, functioning in plasmid maintainence. Responsible for the post- segregational killing (PSK) of plasmid-free cells, also referred to as a plasmid addiction system. Half-life of over 2 hours. Cell killing by CcdB is accompanied by filamentation, defects in chromosome and plasmid segregation, defects in cell division, formation of anucleate cells, decreased DNA synthesis and plasmid loss. Interferes with the activity of DN
   3588..3712    -  protein_bind   attR2: mutant version of attR; recombination site for the Gateway® LR reaction LR Clonase™
   3713..3744    +  misc_feature   MCS (fragment): pBluescript multiple cloning site
   3764..4080    +  promoter       SV40 promoter: SV40 enhancer and early promoter
   4128..4175    +  promoter       EM7 promoter: synthetic bacterial promoter&nbsp
   4194..4913    +  CDS            EGFP: the original enhanced GFP (Yang et al., 1996) mammalian codon-optimized
   4997..5045    +  polyA_signal   HSV TK poly(A) signal: herpes simplex virus thymidine kinase polyadenylation signal (Cole and Stacy, 1985)
   5136..5152    -  polyA_signal   bGH poly(A) signal (fragment): bovine growth hormone polyadenylation signal
   5221..5579    -  rep_origin     f1 ori (sequence partly withheld): f1 bacteriophage origin of replication; arrow indicates direction of (+) strand synthesis
>Addgene plasmid #121852 | JL002: pMVP/eGFP-DEST | addgene full sequence | sequence record 237463 | Addgene NGS Result
GTGGCACTTTTCGGGGAAATGTGCGCGGAACCCCTATTTGTTTATTTTTCTAAATACATTCAAATATGTA
TCCGCTCATGAGACAATAACCCTGATAAATGCTTCAATAATATTGAAAAAGGAAGAGTATGAGTATTCAA
CATTTCCGTGTCGCCCTTATTCCCTTTTTTGCGGCATTTTGCCTTCCTGTTTTTGCTCACCCAGAAACGC
TGGTGAAAGTAAAAGATGCTGAAGATCAGTTGGGTGCACGAGTGGGTTACATCGAACTGGATCTCAACAG
CGGTAAGATCCTTGAGAGTTTTCGCCCCGAAGAACGTTTTCCAATGATGAGCACTTTTAAAGTTCTGCTA
TGTGGCGCGGTATTATCCCGTATTGACGCCGGGCAAGAGCAACTCGGTCGCCGCATACACTATTCTCAGA
ATGACTTGGTTGAGTACTCACCAGTCACAGAAAAGCATCTTACGGATGGCATGACAGTAAGAGAATTATG
CAGTGCTGCCATAACCATGAGTGATAACACTGCGGCCAACTTACTTCTGACAACGATCGGAGGACCGAAG
GAGCTAACCGCTTTTTTGCACAACATGGGGGATCATGTAACTCGCCTTGATCGTTGGGAACCGGAGCTGA
ATGAAGCCATACCAAACGACGAGCGTGACACCACGATGCCTGTAGCAATGGCAACAACGTTGCGCAAACT
ATTAACTGGCGAACTACTTACTCTAGCTTCCCGGCAACAATTAATAGACTGGATGGAGGCGGATAAAGTT
GCAGGACCACTTCTGCGCTCGGCCCTTCCGGCTGGCTGGTTTATTGCTGATAAATCTGGAGCCGGTGAGC
GTGGGTCTCGCGGTATCATTGCAGCACTGGGGCCAGATGGTAAGCCCTCCCGTATCGTAGTTATCTACAC
GACGGGGAGTCAGGCAACTATGGATGAACGAAATAGACAGATCGCTGAGATAGGTGCCTCACTGATTAAG
CATTGGTAACTGTCAGACCAAGTTTACTCATATATACTTTAGATTGATTTAAAACTTCATTTTTAATTTA
AAAGGATCTAGGTGAAGATCCTTTTTGATAATCTCATGACCAAAATCCCTTAACGTGAGTTTTCGTTCCA
CTGAGCGTCAGACCCCGTAGAAAAGATCAAAGGATCTTCTTGAGATCCTTTTTTTCTGCGCGTAATCTGC
TGCTTGCAAACAAAAAAACCACCGCTACCAGCGGTGGTTTGTTTGCCGGATCAAGAGCTACCAACTCTTT
TTCCGAAGGTAACTGGCTTCAGCAGAGCGCAGATACCAAATACTGTTCTTCTAGTGTAGCCGTAGTTAGG
CCACCACTTCAAGAACTCTGTAGCACCGCCTACATACCTCGCTCTGCTAATCCTGTTACCAGTGGCTGCT
GCCAGTGGCGATAAGTCGTGTCTTACCGGGTTGGACTCAAGACGATAGTTACCGGATAAGGCGCAGCGGT
CGGGCTGAACGGGGGGTTCGTGCACACAGCCCAGCTTGGAGCGAACGACCTACACCGAACTGAGATACCT
ACAGCGTGAGCTATGAGAAAGCGCCACGCTTCCCGAAGGGAGAAAGGCGGACAGGTATCCGGTAAGCGGC
AGGGTCGGAACAGGAGAGCGCACGAGGGAGCTTCCAGGGGGAAACGCCTGGTATCTTTATAGTCCTGTCG
GGTTTCGCCACCTCTGACTTGAGCGTCGATTTTTGTGATGCTCGTCAGGGGGGCGGAGCCTATGGAAAAA
CGCCAGCAACGCGGCCTTTTTACGGTTCCTGGCCTTTTGCTGGCCTTTTGCTCACATGTTCTTTCCTGCG
TTATCCCCTGATTCTGTGGATAACCGTATTACCGCCTTTGAGTGAGCTGATACCGCTCGCCGCAGCCGAA
CGACCGAGCGCAGCGAGTCAGTGAGCGAGGAAGCTGTAAAACGACGGCCAGTAGCTCCACCGCGGTGGCG
GCCGCTCTAGAACTAGTGGATCCCCCGGGCTGCAGGAATTCGATATCACAAGTTTGTACAAAAAAGCTGA
ACGAGAAACGTAAAATGATATAAATATCAATATATTAAATTAGATTTTGCATAAAAAACAGACTACATAA
TACTGTAAAACACAACATATCCAGTCACTATGGCGGCCGCATTAGGCACCCCAGGCTTTACACTTTATGC
TTCCGGCTCGTATAATGTGTGGATTTTGAGTTAGGATCCGTCGAGATTTTCAGGAGCTAAGGAAGCTAAA
ATGGAGAAAAAAATCACTGGATATACCACCGTTGATATATCCCAATGGCATCGTAAAGAACATTTTGAGG
CATTTCAGTCAGTTGCTCAATGTACCTATAACCAGACCGTTCAGCTGGATATTACGGCCTTTTTAAAGAC
CGTAAAGAAAAATAAGCACAAGTTTTATCCGGCCTTTATTCACATTCTTGCCCGCCTGATGAATGCTCAT
CCGGAATTCCGTATGGCAATGAAAGACGGTGAGCTGGTGATATGGGATAGTGTTCACCCTTGTTACACCG
TTTTCCATGAGCAAACTGAAACGTTTTCATCGCTCTGGAGTGAATACCACGACGATTTCCGGCAGTTTCT
ACACATATATTCGCAAGATGTGGCGTGTTACGGTGAAAACCTGGCCTATTTCCCTAAAGGGTTTATTGAG
AATATGTTTTTCGTCTCAGCCAATCCCTGGGTGAGTTTCACCAGTTTTGATTTAAACGTGGCCAATATGG
ACAACTTCTTCGCCCCCGTTTTCACCATGGGCAAATATTATACGCAAGGCGACAAGGTGCTGATGCCGCT
GGCGATTCAGGTTCATCATGCCGTTTGTGATGGCTTCCATGTCGGCAGAATGCTTAATGAATTACAACAG
TACTGCGATGAGTGGCAGGGCGGGGCGTAAACGCGTGGATCCGGCTTACTAAAAGCCAGATAACAGTATG
CGTATTTGCGCGCTGATTTTTGCGGTATAAGAATATATACTGATATGTATACCCGAAGTATGTCAAAAAG
AGGTATGCTATGAAGCAGCGTATTACAGTGACAGTTGACAGCGACAGCTATCAGTTGCTCAAGGCATATA
TGATGTCAATATCTCCGGTCTGGTAAGCACAACCATGCAGAATGAAGCCCGTCGTCTGCGTGCCGAACGC
TGGAAAGCGGAAAATCAGGAAGGGATGGCTGAGGTCGCCCGGTTTATTGAAATGAACGGCTCTTTTGCTG
ACGAGAACAGGGGCTGGTGAAATGCAGTTTAAGGTTTACACCTATAAAAGAGAGAGCCGTTATCGTCTGT
TTGTGGATGTACAGAGTGATATTATTGACACGCCCGGGCGACGGATGGTGATCCCCCTGGCCAGTGCACG
TCTGCTGTCAGATAAAGTCTCCCGTGAACTTTACCCGGTGGTGCATATCGGGGATGAAAGCTGGCGCATG
ATGACCACCGATATGGCCAGTGTGCCGGTCTCCGTTATCGGGGAAGAAGTGGCTGATCTCAGCCACCGCG
AAAATGACATCAAAAACGCCATTAACCTGATGTTCTGGGGAATATAAATGTCAGGCTCCCTTATACACAG
CCAGTCTGCAGGTCGACCATAGTGACTGGATATGTTGTGTTTTACAGTATTATGTAGTCTGTTTTTTATG
CAAAATCTAATTTAATATATTGATATTTATATCATTTTACGTTTCTCGTTCAGCTTTCTTGTACAAAGTG
GTGATATCAAGCTTATCGATACCGTCGACCTCGACATGGTCATAGCTGTTGACGGTGTGGAAAGTCCCCA
GGCTCCCCAGCAGGCAGAAGTATGCAAAGCATGCATCTCAATTAGTCAGCAACCAGGTGTGGAAAGTCCC
CAGGCTCCCCAGCAGGCAGAAGTATGCAAAGCATGCATCTCAATTAGTCAGCAACCATAGTCCCGCCCCT
AACTCCGCCCATCCCGCCCCTAACTCCGCCCAGTTCCGCCCATTCTCCGCCCCATGGCTGACTAATTTTT
TTTATTTATGCAGAGGCCGAGGCCGCCTCTGCCTCTGAGCTATTCCAGAAGTAGTGAGGAGGCTTTTTTG
GAGGCCTAGGCTTTTGCAAAAAGCTCCCGGGAGCTTGTATATCCATTTTCGGATCTGATCAGCACGTGTT
GACAATTAATCATCGGCATAGTATATCGGCATAGTATAATACGACAAGGTGAGGAACTAAACCATGGTGA
GCAAGGGCGAGGAGCTGTTCACCGGGGTGGTGCCCATCCTGGTCGAGCTGGACGGCGACGTAAACGGCCA
CAAGTTCAGCGTGTCCGGCGAGGGCGAGGGCGATGCCACCTACGGCAAGCTGACCCTGAAGTTCATCTGC
ACCACCGGCAAGCTGCCCGTGCCCTGGCCCACCCTCGTGACCACCCTGACCTACGGCGTGCAGTGCTTCA
GCCGCTACCCCGACCACATGAAGCAGCACGACTTCTTCAAGTCCGCCATGCCCGAAGGCTACGTCCAGGA
GCGCACCATCTTCTTCAAGGACGACGGCAACTACAAGACCCGCGCCGAGGTGAAGTTCGAGGGCGACACC
CTGGTGAACCGCATCGAGCTGAAGGGCATCGACTTCAAGGAGGACGGCAACATCCTGGGGCACAAGCTGG
AGTACAACTACAACAGCCACAACGTCTATATCATGGCCGACAAGCAGAAGAACGGCATCAAGGTGAACTT
CAAGATCCGCCACAACATCGAGGACGGCAGCGTGCAGCTCGCCGACCACTACCAGCAGAACACCCCCATC
GGCGACGGCCCCGTGCTGCTGCCCGACAACCACTACCTGAGCACCCAGTCCGCCCTGAGCAAAGACCCCA
ACGAGAAGCGCGATCACATGGTCCTGCTGGAGTTCGTGACCGCCGCCGGGATCACTCTCGGCATGGACGA
GCTGTACAAGTAACGTACCGGTTAGTAATGAGTTTAAACGGGGGAGGCTAACTGAAACACGGAAGGAGAC
AATACCGGAAGGAACCCGCGCTATGACGGCAATAAAAAGACAGAATAAAACGCACGGGTGTTGGGTCGTT
TGTTCATAAACGCGGGGTTCGGTCCCAGGGCTGGCACTCTGTCGATACCCCACCGAGACCCCATTGGGGC
CAATACGCCCGCGTTTCTTCCTTTTCCCCACCCCACCCCCCAAGTTCGGGTGAAGGCCCAGGGCTCGCAG
CCAACGTCGGGGCGGCAGGCCCTGCCATAGCAGATCCGGTTAAATCAAAAGAATAGACCGAGATAGGGT
[37 nt withheld, positions 5250-5286]
AAAGAACGTGGACTCCAACGTCAAAGG
[49 nt withheld, positions 5314-5362]
T
[91 nt withheld, positions 5364-5454]
G
[124 nt withheld, positions 5456-5579]
CAG
